>Addgene plasmid #61462 | pAAV-CWB-EGFP | depositor full sequence | sequence record 100032 | pAAV-CWB-EGFP sequence 4879 bps
CCTGCAGGCAGCTGCGCGCTCGCTCGCTCACTGAGGCCGCCCGGGCAAAGCCCGGGCGTCGGGCGACCTT
TGGTCGCCCGGCCTCAGTGAGCGAGCGAGCGCGCAGAGAGGGAGTGGCCAACTCCATCACTAGGGGTTCC
TGCGGCCGCAGATGCTGCACACTTGTGGACTAAGTTTGTTCGCATCCCCTTCTCCAACCCCCTCAGTACA
TCACCCTGGGGGAACAGGGTCCACTTGCTCCTGGGCCCACACAGTCCTGCAGTATTGTGTATATAAGGCC
AGGGCAAAGAGGAGCAGGTTTTAAAGTGAAAGGCAGGCAGGTGTTGGGGAGGCAGTTACCGGGGCAACGG
GAACAGGGCGTTTCGGAGGTGGTTGCCATGGGGACCTGGATGCTGACGAAGGCTCGCGAGGCTGTGAGCA
GCCACAGTGCCCTGCTCAGAAGCCCCAAGCTCGTCAGTCAAGCCGGTTCTCCGTTTGCACTCAGGAGCAC
GGGCAGGCGAGTGGCCCCTAGTTCTGGGGGCAGCGTGAAAAGACGGTATCGATAAGCTTGATTCGAGCTA
GCCACCATGGTGAGCAAGGGCGAGGAGCTGTTCACCGGGGTGGTGCCCATCCTGGTCGAGCTGGACGGCG
ACGTAAACGGCCACAAGTTCAGCGTGTCCGGCGAGGGCGAGGGCGATGCCACCTACGGCAAGCTGACCCT
GAAGTTCATCTGCACCACCGGCAAGCTGCCCGTGCCCTGGCCCACCCTCGTGACCACCCTGACCTACGGC
GTGCAGTGCTTCAGCCGCTACCCCGACCACATGAAGCAGCACGACTTCTTCAAGTCCGCCATGCCCGAAG
GCTACGTCCAGGAGCGCACCATCTTCTTCAAGGACGACGGCAACTACAAGACCCGCGCCGAGGTGAAGTT
CGAGGGCGACACCCTGGTGAACCGCATCGAGCTGAAGGGCATCGACTTCAAGGAGGACGGCAACATCCTG
GGGCACAAGCTGGAGTACAACTACAACAGCCACAACGTCTATATCATGGCCGACAAGCAGAAGAACGGCA
TCAAGGTGAACTTCAAGATCCGCCACAACATCGAGGACGGCAGCGTGCAGCTCGCCGACCACTACCAGCA
GAACACCCCCATCGGCGACGGCCCCGTGCTGCTGCCCGACAACCACTACCTGAGCACCCAGTCCGCCCTG
AGCAAAGACCCCAACGAGAAGCGCGATCACATGGTCCTGCTGGAGTTCGTGACCGCCGCCGGGATCACTC
TCGGCATGGACGAGCTGTACAAGTAAATCGAATTCCTGCAGCCCCGATAATCAACCTCTGGATTACAAAA
TTTGTGAAAGATTGACTGGTATTCTTAACTATGTTGCTCCTTTTACGCTATGTGGATACGCTGCTTTAAT
GCCTTTGTATCATGCTATTGCTTCCCGTATGGCTTTCATTTTCTCCTCCTTGTATAAATCCTGGTTGCTG
TCTCTTTATGAGGAGTTGTGGCCCGTTGTCAGGCAACGTGGCGTGGTGTGCACTGTGTTTGCTGACGCAA
CCCCCACTGGTTGGGGCATTGCCACCACCTGTCAGCTCCTTTCCGGGACTTTCGCTTTCCCCCTCCCTAT
TGCCACGGCGGAACTCATCGCCGCCTGCCTTGCCCGCTGCTGGACAGGGGCTCGGCTGTTGGGCACTGAC
AATTCCGTGGTGTTGTCGGGGAAATCATCGTCCTTTCCTTGGCTGCTCGCCTGTGTTGCCACCTGGATTC
TGCGCGGGACGTCCTTCTGCTACGTCCCTTCGGCCCTCAATCCAGCGGACCTTCCTTCCCGCGGCCTGCT
GCCGGCTCTGCGGCCTCTTCCGCGTCTTCGCCTTCGCCCTCAGACGAGTCGGATCTCCCTTTGGGCCGCC
TCCCCGCATCGGGGGGATCCTGTGCCTTCTAGTTGCCAGCCATCTGTTGTTTGCCCCTCCCCCGTGCCTT
CCTTGACCCTGGAAGGTGCCACTCCCACTGTCCTTTCCTAATAAAATGAGGAAATTGCATCGCATTGTCT
GAGTAGGTGTCATTCTATTCTGGGGGGTGGGGTGGGGCAGGACAGCAAGGGGGAGGATTGGGAAGACAAT
AGCAGGCATGCTGGGGATGCGGTGGGCTCTATGGCGGCCGCAGGAACCCCTAGTGATGGAGTTGGCCACT
CCCTCTCTGCGCGCTCGCTCGCTCACTGAGGCCGGGCGACCAAAGGTCGCCCGACGCCCGGGCTTTGCCC
GGGCGGCCTCAGTGAGCGAGCGAGCGCGCAGCTGCCTGCAGGGGCGCCTGATGCGGTATTTTCTCCTTAC
GCATCTGTGCGGTATTTCACACCGCATA
[142 nt withheld, positions 2339-2480]
C
[141 nt withheld, positions 2482-2622]
CCTTTGACGTTGGAGTCCACGTTCTTT
[37 nt withheld, positions 2650-2686]
ACCCTATCTCGGGCTATTCTTTTGATTTATAAGGGATTTTGCCGATTTCGGCCTATTGGTTAAAAAATGA
GCTGATTTAACAAAAATTTAACGCGAATTTTAACAAAATATTAACGTTTACAATTTTATGGTGCACTCTC
AGTACAATCTGCTCTGATGCCGCATAGTTAAGCCAGCCCCGACACCCGCCAACACCCGCTGACGCGCCCT
GACGGGCTTGTCTGCTCCCGGCATCCGCTTACAGACAAGCTGTGACCGTCTCCGGGAGCTGCATGTGTCA
GAGGTTTTCACCGTCATCACCGAAACGCGCGAGACGAAAGGGCCTCGTGATACGCCTATTTTTATAGGTT
AATGTCATGATAATAATGGTTTCTTAGACGTCAGGTGGCACTTTTCGGGGAAATGTGCGCGGAACCCCTA
TTTGTTTATTTTTCTAAATACATTCAAATATGTATCCGCTCATGAGACAATAACCCTGATAAATGCTTCA
ATAATATTGAAAAAGGAAGAGTATGAGTATTCAACATTTCCGTGTCGCCCTTATTCCCTTTTTTGCGGCA
TTTTGCCTTCCTGTTTTTGCTCACCCAGAAACGCTGGTGAAAGTAAAAGATGCTGAAGATCAGTTGGGTG
CACGAGTGGGTTACATCGAACTGGATCTCAACAGCGGTAAGATCCTTGAGAGTTTTCGCCCCGAAGAACG
TTTTCCAATGATGAGCACTTTTAAAGTTCTGCTATGTGGCGCGGTATTATCCCGTATTGACGCCGGGCAA
GAGCAACTCGGTCGCCGCATACACTATTCTCAGAATGACTTGGTTGAGTACTCACCAGTCACAGAAAAGC
ATCTTACGGATGGCATGACAGTAAGAGAATTATGCAGTGCTGCCATAACCATGAGTGATAACACTGCGGC
CAACTTACTTCTGACAACGATCGGAGGACCGAAGGAGCTAACCGCTTTTTTGCACAACATGGGGGATCAT
GTAACTCGCCTTGATCGTTGGGAACCGGAGCTGAATGAAGCCATACCAAACGACGAGCGTGACACCACGA
TGCCTGTAGCAATGGCAACAACGTTGCGCAAACTATTAACTGGCGAACTACTTACTCTAGCTTCCCGGCA
ACAATTAATAGACTGGATGGAGGCGGATAAAGTTGCAGGACCACTTCTGCGCTCGGCCCTTCCGGCTGGC
TGGTTTATTGCTGATAAATCTGGAGCCGGTGAGCGTGGGTCTCGCGGTATCATTGCAGCACTGGGGCCAG
ATGGTAAGCCCTCCCGTATCGTAGTTATCTACACGACGGGGAGTCAGGCAACTATGGATGAACGAAATAG
ACAGATCGCTGAGATAGGTGCCTCACTGATTAAGCATTGGTAACTGTCAGACCAAGTTTACTCATATATA
CTTTAGATTGATTTAAAACTTCATTTTTAATTTAAAAGGATCTAGGTGAAGATCCTTTTTGATAATCTCA
TGACCAAAATCCCTTAACGTGAGTTTTCGTTCCACTGAGCGTCAGACCCCGTAGAAAAGATCAAAGGATC
TTCTTGAGATCCTTTTTTTCTGCGCGTAATCTGCTGCTTGCAAACAAAAAAACCACCGCTACCAGCGGTG
GTTTGTTTGCCGGATCAAGAGCTACCAACTCTTTTTCCGAAGGTAACTGGCTTCAGCAGAGCGCAGATAC
CAAATACTGTCCTTCTAGTGTAGCCGTAGTTAGGCCACCACTTCAAGAACTCTGTAGCACCGCCTACATA
CCTCGCTCTGCTAATCCTGTTACCAGTGGCTGCTGCCAGTGGCGATAAGTCGTGTCTTACCGGGTTGGAC
TCAAGACGATAGTTACCGGATAAGGCGCAGCGGTCGGGCTGAACGGGGGGTTCGTGCACACAGCCCAGCT
TGGAGCGAACGACCTACACCGAACTGAGATACCTACAGCGTGAGCTATGAGAAAGCGCCACGCTTCCCGA
AGGGAGAAAGGCGGACAGGTATCCGGTAAGCGGCAGGGTCGGAACAGGAGAGCGCACGAGGGAGCTTCCA
GGGGGAAACGCCTGGTATCTTTATAGTCCTGTCGGGTTTCGCCACCTCTGACTTGAGCGTCGATTTTTGT
GATGCTCGTCAGGGGGGCGGAGCCTATGGAAAAACGCCAGCAACGCGGCCTTTTTACGGTTCCTGGCCTT
TTGCTGGCCTTTTGCTCACATGT
Features (pLannotate 1.2.2; 15 found; start..end, strand, type, name):
      1..141     -  repeat_region  AAV2 ITR: inverted terminal repeat of adeno-associated virus serotype 2 inverted
    160..524     +  promoter       CaMKII promoter (fragment): promoter for the mouse calcium/calmodulin-dependent kinase II α subunit
    532..552     -  misc_feature   MCS (fragment): pBluescript multiple cloning site
    567..1286    +  CDS            EGFP: the original enhanced GFP (Yang et al., 1996) mammalian codon-optimized
   1287..1304    -  misc_feature   MCS (fragment): pBluescript multiple cloning site
   1309..1897    +  misc_feature   WPRE: woodchuck hepatitis virus posttranscriptional regulatory element
   1910..2134    +  polyA_signal   bGH poly(A) signal: bovine growth hormone polyadenylation signal
   2142..2282    +  repeat_region  AAV2 ITR: inverted terminal repeat of adeno-associated virus serotype 2 inverted
   2287..2338    -  misc_feature   bom (fragment): basis of mobility region from pBR322
   2357..2737    +  rep_origin     M13 ori (sequence partly withheld): M13 bacteriophage origin of replication; arrow indicates direction of (+) strand synthesis
   2813..2862    -  misc_feature   bom (fragment): basis of mobility region from pBR322
   2964..2999    -  CDS            rop (fragment): Rop protein, which maintains plasmids at low copy number; rop
   3094..3198    +  promoter       AmpR promoter: bla
   3199..4059    +  CDS            AmpR: β-lactamase; bla; confers resistance to ampicillin, carbenicillin, and related antibiotics
   4230..4818    +  rep_origin     ori: high-copy-number ColE1/pMB1/pBR322/pUC origin of replication
