[The description below was written by a language model from this plasmid's Addgene catalogue record, the feature table of its GenBank file and pLannotate feature annotations shown in this document.]
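Description:
pAAV-CWB-EGFP is a 4,879 bp adeno-associated virus transfer plasmid built on a pAAV backbone and designed to express EGFP in neurons. Two AAV2 inverted terminal repeats flank the expression cassette. They define the segment that is replicated and packaged into AAV particles when the rep/cap and helper functions are supplied in trans. Outside the ITRs, the plasmid carries a high-copy ColE1/pUC-type origin and a β-lactamase gene with its own promoter for ampicillin selection in E. coli. An M13 phage origin is also present, along with short remnants of the pBR322 bom and rop regions. The catalogue lists a recombination-deficient strain for propagation, which is a common choice for keeping the repeat-rich ITRs intact.

The cassette lies within about 2.3 kb between the ITRs. It starts with a short fragment (roughly 365 bp) of the mouse CaMKIIα promoter, which is generally used to bias expression toward excitatory forebrain neurons. This drives the 720 bp mammalian codon-optimized EGFP coding sequence, which was cloned between NheI and EcoRI sites that remain intact, so the reporter could be exchanged for another gene. Downstream are the WPRE, which raises transcript stability and expression, and the bovine growth hormone polyadenylation signal. The "CWB" in the name appears to stand for these three regulatory parts. The associated publication title indicates the vector comes from work on optimizing AAV cassettes for packaging capacity and neuronal transgene expression, and this construct pairs a compact promoter with full-length WPRE and bGH elements. The separate GenBank record covers only a 782 bp stretch spanning the WPRE and part of the bGH signal. Its annotated Factor Xa site, on the reverse strand inside the WPRE, is probably a chance sequence match.
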