Addgene plasmid #61462: pAAV-CWB-EGFP
Purpose: AAV vector with CaMKIIa promoter, EGFP, WPRE, and bGHpA
Depositing lab: Bong-Kiun Kaang. Depositing organization: Seoul National University. Publication: Optimization of AAV expression cassettes to improve packaging capacity and transgene expression in neurons. Choi JH, Yu NK, Baek GC, Bakes J, Seo D, Nam HJ, Baek SH, Lim CS, Lee YS, Kaang BK. Mol Brain. 2014 Mar 11;7:17. doi: 10.1186/1756-6606-7-17. PubMed 24618276.
Backbone
  Vector backbone: pAAV
  Backbone size w/o insert (bp): 4159
  Total vector size (bp): 4879
  Vector type: AAV
Growth in bacteria
  Bacterial resistance: Ampicillin, 100 μg/mL
  Growth temperature: 37°C
  Growth strain: NEB Stable
  Copy number: Unknown
Gene/Insert
  Gene/Insert name: EGFP
  Insert size (bp): 720
  Promoter: CaMKIIa
  Cloning method: Restriction Enzyme; 5′ cloning site NheI (not destroyed); 3′ cloning site EcoRI (not destroyed)
  Sequencing primers: 5′ None; 3′ None
Terms and licenses: Academic/Nonprofit Terms; Industry Terms: Not Available to Industry
How to cite: pAAV-CWB-EGFP was a gift from Bong-Kiun Kaang (Addgene plasmid # 61462 ; http://n2t.net/addgene:61462 ; RRID:Addgene_61462)
