LOCUS       Exported 782 bp ds-DNA linear SYN 17-MAY-2021
DEFINITION  AAV vector with CaMKIIa promoter, EGFP, WPRE, and bGHpA.
ACCESSION   .
VERSION     .
KEYWORDS    pAAV-CWB-EGFP
SOURCE      synthetic DNA construct
  ORGANISM  synthetic DNA construct
REFERENCE   1 (bases 1 to 782)
  AUTHORS   Choi JH, Yu NK, Baek GC, Bakes J, Seo D, Nam HJ, Baek SH, Lim CS,
            Lee YS, Kaang BK
  TITLE     Optimization of AAV expression cassettes to improve packaging
            capacity and transgene expression in neurons.
  JOURNAL   Mol Brain. 2014 Mar 11;7:17. doi: 10.1186/1756-6606-7-17.
  PUBMED    24618276
REFERENCE   2 (bases 1 to 782)
  AUTHORS   .
  TITLE     Direct Submission
  JOURNAL   Exported May 17, 2021 from SnapGene Server 1.1.58
            http://www.snapgene.com
FEATURES             Location/Qualifiers
     source          1..782
                     /organism="synthetic DNA construct"
                     /mol_type="other DNA"
     misc_feature    40..628
                     /label=WPRE
                     /note="woodchuck hepatitis virus posttranscriptional
                     regulatory element"
     primer_bind     complement(93..113)
                     /label=WPRE-R
                     /note="WPRE, reverse primer"
     CDS             complement(511..522)
                     /codon_start=1
                     /product="Factor Xa recognition and cleavage site"
                     /label=Factor Xa site
                     /translation="IEGR"
     polyA_signal    641..752
                     /label=bGH poly(A) signal
                     /note="bovine growth hormone polyadenylation signal"
ORIGIN
        1 acgagctgta caagtaaatc gaattcctgc agccccgata atcaacctct ggattacaaa
       61 atttgtgaaa gattgactgg tattcttaac tatgttgctc cttttacgct atgtggatac
      121 gctgctttaa tgcctttgta tcatgctatt gcttcccgta tggctttcat tttctcctcc
      181 ttgtataaat cctggttgct gtctctttat gaggagttgt ggcccgttgt caggcaacgt
      241 ggcgtggtgt gcactgtgtt tgctgacgca acccccactg gttggggcat tgccaccacc
      301 tgtcagctcc tttccgggac tttcgctttc cccctcccta ttgccacggc ggaactcatc
      361 gccgcctgcc ttgcccgctg ctggacaggg gctcggctgt tgggcactga caattccgtg
      421 gtgttgtcgg ggaaatcatc gtcctttcct tggctgctcg cctgtgttgc cacctggatt
      481 ctgcgcggga cgtccttctg ctacgtccct tcggccctca atccagcgga ccttccttcc
      541 cgcggcctgc tgccggctct gcggcctctt ccgcgtcttc gccttcgccc tcagacgagt
      601 cggatctccc tttgggccgc ctccccgcat cggggggatc ctgtgccttc tagttgccag
      661 ccatctgttg tttgcccctc ccccgtgcct tccttgaccc tggaaggtgc cactcccact
      721 gtcctttcct aataaaatga ggaaattgca tcgcattgtc tgagtaggtg tcattctatt
      781 ct
//
