>Addgene plasmid #61462 | pAAV-CWB-EGFP | addgene partial sequence | sequence record 104268 | bgh_pa_d2r 5'-ACTCAGACAATGCGATGCAAtttc-3'
GGAAGGCACGGGGGAGGGGCAAACAACAGATGGCTGGCAACTAGAAGGCACAGGATCCCCCCGATGCGGG
GAGGCGGCCCAAAGGGAGATCCGACTCGTCTGAGGGCGAAGGCGAAGACGCGGAAGAGGCCGCAGAGCCG
GCAGCAGGCCGCGGGAAGGAAGGTCCGCTGGATTGAGGGCCGAAGGGACGTAGCAGAAGGACGTCCCGCG
CAGAATCCAGGTGGCAACACAGGCGAGCAGCCAAGGAAAGGACGATGATTTCCCCGACAACACCACGGAA
TTGTCAGTGCCCAACAGCCGAGCCCCTGTCCAGCAGCGGGCAAGGCAGGCGGCGATGAGTTCCGCCGTGG
CAATAGGGAGGGGGAAAGCGAAAGTCCCGGAAAGGAGCTGACAGGTGGTGGCAATGCCCCAACCAGTGGG
GGTTGCGTCAGCAAACACAGTGCACACCACGCCACGTTGCCTGACAACGGGCCACAACTCCTCATAAAGA
GACAGCAACCAGGATTTATACAAGGAGGAGAAAATGAAAGCCATACGGGAAGCAATAGCATGATACAAAG
GCATTAAAGCAGCGTATCCACATAGCGTAAAAGGAGCAACATAGTTAAGAATACCAGTCAATCTTTCACA
AATTTTGTAATCCAGAGGTTGATTATCGGGGCTGCAGGAATTCGATTTACTTGTACAGCTCGTCCATGCC
GAGAGTGATCCCGGCGGCGGTCACGAACTCCAGCAGGACCATGTGATCGCGCTTCTCG
