>Addgene plasmid #61462 | pAAV-CWB-EGFP | addgene partial sequence | sequence record 133450 | EGFP-N 5'-CGTCGCCGTCCAGCTCGACCAG-3'
TCCTCGCCCTTGCTCACCATGGTGGCTAGCTCGAATCAAGCTTATCGATACCGTCTTTTCACGCTGCCCC
CAGAACTAGGGGCCACTCGCCTGCCCGTGCTCCTGAGTGCAAACGGAGAACCGGCTTGACTGACGAGCTT
GGGGCTTCTGAGCAGGGCACTGTGGCTGCTCACAGCCTCGCGAGCCTTCGTCAGCATCCAGGTCCCCATG
GCAACCACCTCCGAAACGCCCTGTTCCCGTTGCCCCGGTAACTGCCTCCCCAACACCTGCCTGCCTTTCA
CTTTAAAACCTGCTCCTCTTTGCCCTGGCCTTATATACACAATACTGCAGGACTGTGTGGGCCCAGGAGC
AAGTGGACCCTGTTCCCCCAGGGTGATGTACTGAGGGGGTTGGAGAAGGGGATGCGAACAAACTTAGTCC
ACAAGTGTGCAGCATCTGCGGCCGCAGGAACCCCTAGTGATGGAGTTGGCCACTCCCTCTCTGCGCGCTC
